>Addgene plasmid #208311 | ABE-RA4.6 | addgene full sequence | sequence record 410383 | Addgene NGS Result
TCTGGCCGCCAAGAACCTGTCCGACGCCATCCTGCTGAGCGACATCCTGAGAGTGAACACCGAGATCACC
AAGGCCCCCCTGAGCGCCTCTATGATCAAGAGATACGACGAGCACCACCAGGACCTGACCCTGCTGAAAG
CTCTCGTGCGGCAGCAGCTGCCTGAGAAGTACAAAGAGATTTTCTTCGACCAGAGCAAGAACGGCTACGC
CGGCTACATTGACGGCGGAGCCAGCCAGGAAGAGTTCTACAAGTTCATCAAGCCCATCCTGGAAAAGATG
GACGGCACCGAGGAACTGCTCGTGAAGCTGAACAGAGAGGACCTGCTGCGGAAGCAGCGGACCTTCGACA
ACGGCAGCATCCCCCACCAGATCCACCTGGGAGAGCTGCACGCCATTCTGCGGCGGCAGGAAGATTTTTA
CCCATTCCTGAAGGACAACCGGGAAAAGATCGAGAAGATCCTGACCTTCCGCATCCCCTACTACGTGGGC
CCTCTGGCCAGGGGAAACAGCAGATTCGCCTGGATGACCAGAAAGAGCGAGGAAACCATCACCCCCTGGA
ACTTCGAGGAAGTGGTGGACAAGGGCGCTTCCGCCCAGAGCTTCATCGAGCGGATGACCAACTTCGATAA
GAACCTGCCCAACGAGAAGGTGCTGCCCAAGCACAGCCTGCTGTACGAGTACTTCACCGTGTATAACGAG
CTGACCAAAGTGAAATACGTGACCGAGGGAATGAGAAAGCCCGCCTTCCTGAGCGGCGAGCAGAAAAAGG
CCATCGTGGACCTGCTGTTCAAGACCAACCGGAAAGTGACCGTGAAGCAGCTGAAAGAGGACTACTTCAA
GAAAATCGAGTGCTTCGACTCCGTGGAAATCTCCGGCGTGGAAGATCGGTTCAACGCCTCCCTGGGCACA
TACCACGATCTGCTGAAAATTATCAAGGACAAGGACTTCCTGGACAATGAGGAAAACGAGGACATTCTGG
AAGATATCGTGCTGACCCTGACACTGTTTGAGGACAGAGAGATGATCGAGGAACGGCTGAAAACCTATGC
CCACCTGTTCGACGACAAAGTGATGAAGCAGCTGAAGCGGCGGAGATACACCGGCTGGGGCAGGCTGAGC
CGGAAGCTGATCAACGGCATCCGGGACAAGCAGTCCGGCAAGACAATCCTGGATTTCCTGAAGTCCGACG
GCTTCGCCAACAGAAACTTCATGCAGCTGATCCACGACGACAGCCTGACCTTTAAAGAGGACATCCAGAA
AGCCCAGGTGTCCGGCCAGGGCGATAGCCTGCACGAGCACATTGCCAATCTGGCCGGCAGCCCCGCCATT
AAGAAGGGCATCCTGCAGACAGTGAAGGTGGTGGACGAGCTCGTGAAAGTGATGGGCCGGCACAAGCCCG
AGAACATCGTGATCGAAATGGCCAGAGAGAACCAGACCACCCAGAAGGGACAGAAGAACAGCCGCGAGAG
AATGAAGCGGATCGAAGAGGGCATCAAAGAGCTGGGCAGCCAGATCCTGAAAGAACACCCCGTGGAAAAC
ACCCAGCTGCAGAACGAGAAGCTGTACCTGTACTACCTGCAGAATGGGCGGGATATGTACGTGGACCAGG
AACTGGACATCAACCGGCTGTCCGACTACGATGTGGACCATATCGTGCCTCAGAGCTTTCTGAAGGACGA
CTCCATCGACAACAAGGTGCTGACCAGAAGCGACAAGAACCGGGGCAAGAGCGACAACGTGCCCTCCGAA
GAGGTCGTGAAGAAGATGAAGAACTACTGGCGGCAGCTGCTGAACGCCAAGCTGATTACCCAGAGAAAGT
TCGACAATCTGACCAAGGCCGAGAGAGGCGGCCTGAGCGAACTGGATAAGGCCGGCTTCATCAAGAGACA
GCTGGTGGAAACCCGGCAGATCACAAAGCACGTGGCACAGATCCTGGACTCCCGGATGAACACTAAGTAC
GACGAGAATGACAAGCTGATCCGGGAAGTGAAAGTGATCACCCTGAAGTCCAAGCTGGTGTCCGATTTCC
GGAAGGATTTCCAGTTTTACAAAGTGCGCGAGATCAACAACTACCACCACGCCCACGACGCCTACCTGAA
CGCCGTCGTGGGAACCGCCCTGATCAAAAAGTACCCTAAGCTGGAAAGCGAGTTCGTGTACGGCGACTAC
AAGGTGTACGACGTGCGGAAGATGATCGCCAAGAGCGAGCAGGAAATCGGCAAGGCTACCGCCAAGTACT
TCTTCTACAGCAACATCATGAACTTTTTCAAGACCGAGATTACCCTGGCCAACGGCGAGATCCGGAAGCG
GCCTCTGATCGAGACAAACGGCGAAACCGGGGAGATCGTGTGGGATAAGGGCCGGGATTTTGCCACCGTG
CGGAAAGTGCTGAGCATGCCCCAAGTGAATATCGTGAAAAAGACCGAGGTGCAGACAGGCGGCTTCAGCA
AAGAGTCTATCCTGCCCAAGAGGAACAGCGATAAGCTGATCGCCAGAAAGAAGGACTGGGACCCTAAGAA
GTACGGCGGCTTCGACAGCCCCACCGTGGCCTATTCTGTGCTGGTGGTGGCCAAAGTGGAAAAGGGCAAG
TCCAAGAAACTGAAGAGTGTGAAAGAGCTGCTGGGGATCACCATCATGGAAAGAAGCAGCTTCGAGAAGA
ATCCCATCGACTTTCTGGAAGCCAAGGGCTACAAAGAAGTGAAAAAGGACCTGATCATCAAGCTGCCTAA
GTACTCCCTGTTCGAGCTGGAAAACGGCCGGAAGAGAATGCTGGCCTCTGCCGGCGAACTGCAGAAGGGA
AACGAACTGGCCCTGCCCTCCAAATATGTGAACTTCCTGTACCTGGCCAGCCACTATGAGAAGCTGAAGG
GCTCCCCCGAGGATAATGAGCAGAAACAGCTGTTTGTGGAACAGCACAAGCACTACCTGGACGAGATCAT
CGAGCAGATCAGCGAGTTCTCCAAGAGAGTGATCCTGGCCGACGCTAATCTGGACAAAGTGCTGTCCGCC
TACAACAAGCACCGGGATAAGCCCATCAGAGAGCAGGCCGAGAATATCATCCACCTGTTTACCCTGACCA
ATCTGGGAGCCCCTGCCGCCTTCAAGTACTTTGACACCACCATCGACCGGAAGAGGTACACCAGCACCAA
AGAGGTGCTGGACGCCACCCTGATCCACCAGAGCATCACCGGCCTGTACGAGACACGGATCGACCTGTCT
CAGCTGGGAGGTGACTCTGGCGGCTCAAAAAGAACCGCCGACGGCAGCGAATTCGAGCCCAAGAAGAAGA
GGAAAGTCTAACCGGTCATCATCACCATCACCATTGAGTTTAAACCCGCTGATCAGCCTCGACTGTGCCT
TCTAGTTGCCAGCCATCTGTTGTTTGCCCCTCCCCCGTGCCTTCCTTGACCCTGGAAGGTGCCACTCCCA
CTGTCCTTTCCTAATAAAATGAGGAAATTGCATCGCATTGTCTGAGTAGGTGTCATTCTATTCTGGGGGG
TGGGGTGGGGCAGGACAGCAAGGGGGAGGATTGGGAAGACAATAGCAGGCATGCTGGGGATGCGGTGGGC
TCTATGGCTTCTGAGGCGGAAAGAACCAGCTGGGGCTCGATACCGTCGACCTCTAGCTAGAGCTTGGCGT
AATCATGGTCATAGCTGTTTCCTGTGTGAAATTGTTATCCGCTCACAATTCCACACAACATACGAGCCGG
AAGCATAAAGTGTAAAGCCTAGGGTGCCTAATGAGTGAGCTAACTCACATTAATTGCGTTGCGCTCACTG
CCCGCTTTCCAGTCGGGAAACCTGTCGTGCCAGCTGCATTAATGAATCGGCCAACGCGCGGGGAGAGGCG
GTTTGCGTATTGGGCGCTCTTCCGCTTCCTCGCTCACTGACTCGCTGCGCTCGGTCGTTCGGCTGCGGCG
AGCGGTATCAGCTCACTCAAAGGCGGTAATACGGTTATCCACAGAATCAGGGGATAACGCAGGAAAGAAC
ATGTGAGCAAAAGGCCAGCAAAAGGCCAGGAACCGTAAAAAGGCCGCGTTGCTGGCGTTTTTCCATAGGC
TCCGCCCCCCTGACGAGCATCACAAAAATCGACGCTCAAGTCAGAGGTGGCGAAACCCGACAGGACTATA
AAGATACCAGGCGTTTCCCCCTGGAAGCTCCCTCGTGCGCTCTCCTGTTCCGACCCTGCCGCTTACCGGA
TACCTGTCCGCCTTTCTCCCTTCGGGAAGCGTGGCGCTTTCTCATAGCTCACGCTGTAGGTATCTCAGTT
CGGTGTAGGTCGTTCGCTCCAAGCTGGGCTGTGTGCACGAACCCCCCGTTCAGCCCGACCGCTGCGCCTT
ATCCGGTAACTATCGTCTTGAGTCCAACCCGGTAAGACACGACTTATCGCCACTGGCAGCAGCCACTGGT
AACAGGATTAGCAGAGCGAGGTATGTAGGCGGTGCTACAGAGTTCTTGAAGTGGTGGCCTAACTACGGCT
ACACTAGAAGAACAGTATTTGGTATCTGCGCTCTGCTGAAGCCAGTTACCTTCGGAAAAAGAGTTGGTAG
CTCTTGATCCGGCAAACAAACCACCGCTGGTAGCGGTGGTTTTTTTGTTTGCAAGCAGCAGATTACGCGC
AGAAAAAAAGGATCTCAAGAAGATCCTTTGATCTTTTCTACGGGGTCTGACACTCAGTGGAACGAAAACT
CACGTTAAGGGATTTTGGTCATGAGATTATCAAAAAGGATCTTCACCTAGATCCTTTTAAATTAAAAATG
AAGTTTTAAATCAATCTAAAGTATATATGAGTAAACTTGGTCTGACAGTTACCAATGCTTAATCAGTGAG
GCACCTATCTCAGCGATCTGTCTATTTCGTTCATCCATAGTTGCCTGACTCCCCGTCGTGTAGATAACTA
CGATACGGGAGGGCTTACCATCTGGCCCCAGTGCTGCAATGATACCGCGGCTACCACGCTCACCGGCTCC
AGATTTATCAGCAATAAACCAGCCAGCCGGAAGGGCCGAGCGCAGAAGTGGTCCTGCAACTTTATCCGCC
TCCATCCAGTCTATTAATTGTTGCCGGGAAGCTAGAGTAAGTAGTTCGCCAGTTAATAGTTTGCGCAACG
TTGTTGCCATTGCTACAGGCATCGTGGTGTCACGCTCGTCGTTTGGTATGGCTTCATTCAGCTCCGGTTC
CCAACGATCAAGGCGAGTTACATGATCCCCCATGTTGTGCAAAAAAGCGGTTAGCTCCTTCGGTCCTCCG
ATCGTTGTCAGAAGTAAGTTGGCCGCAGTGTTATCACTCATGGTTATGGCAGCACTGCATAATTCTCTTA
CTGTCATGCCATCCGTAAGATGCTTTTCTGTGACTGGTGAGTACTCAACCAAGTCATTCTGAGAATAGTG
TATGCGGCGACCGAGTTGCTCTTGCCCGGCGTCAATACGGGATAATACCGCGCCACATAGCAGAACTTTA
AAAGTGCTCATCATTGGAAAACGTTCTTCGGGGCGAAAACTCTCAAGGATCTTACCGCTGTTGAGATCCA
GTTCGATGTAACCCACTCGTGCACCCAACTGATCTTCAGCATCTTTTACTTTCACCAGCGTTTCTGGGTG
AGCAAAAACAGGAAGGCAAAATGCCGCAAAAAAGGGAATAAGGGCGACACGGAAATGTTGAATACTCATA
CTCTTCCTTTTTCAATATTATTGAAGCATTTATCAGGGTTATTGTCTCATGAGCGGATACATATTTGAAT
GTATTTAGAAAAATAAACAAATAGGGGTTCCGCGCACATTTCCCCGAAAAGTGCCACCTGACGTCGACGG
ATCGGGAGATCGATCTCCCGATCCCCTAGGGTCGACTCTCAGTACAATCTGCTCTGATGCCGCATAGTTA
AGCCAGTATCTGCTCCCTGCTTGTGTGTTGGAGGTCGCTGAGTAGTGCGCGAGCAAAATTTAAGCTACAA
CAAGGCAAGGCTTGACCGACAATTGCATGAAGAATCTGCTTAGGGTTAGGCGTTTTGCGCTGCTTCGCGA
TGTACGGGCCAGATATACGCGTTGACATTGATTATTGACTAGTTATTAATAGTAATCAATTACGGGGTCA
TTAGTTCATAGCCCATATATGGAGTTCCGCGTTACATAACTTACGGTAAATGGCCCGCCTGGCTGACCGC
CCAACGACCCCCGCCCATTGACGTCAATAATGACGTATGTTCCCATAGTAACGCCAATAGGGACTTTCCA
TTGACGTCAATGGGTGGAGTATTTACGGTAAACTGCCCACTTGGCAGTACATCAAGTGTATCATATGCCA
AGTACGCCCCCTATTGACGTCAATGACGGTAAATGGCCCGCCTGGCATTATGCCCAGTACATGACCTTAT
GGGACTTTCCTACTTGGCAGTACATCTACGTATTAGTCATCGCTATTACCATGGTGATGCGGTTTTGGCA
GTACATCAATGGGCGTGGATAGCGGTTTGACTCACGGGGATTTCCAAGTCTCCACCCCATTGACGTCAAT
GGGAGTTTGTTTTGGCACCAAAATCAACGGGACTTTCCAAAATGTCGTAACAACTCCGCCCCATTGACGC
AAATGGGCGGTAGGCGTGTACGGTGGGAGGTCTATATAAGCAGAGCTGGTTTAGTGAACCGTCAGATCCG
CTAGAGATCCGCGGCCGCTAATACGACTCACTATAGGGAGAGCCGCCACCATGAAACGGACAGCCGACGG
AAGCGAGTTCGAGTCACCAAAGAAGAAGCGGAAAGTCATGTCTGAAGTCGAGTTTAGCCACGAGTATTGG
ATGAGGCACGCACTGACCCTGGCAAAGCGAGCATGGGATGAAAGAGAAGTCCCCGTGGGCGCCGTGCTGG
TGCACAACAATAGAGTGATCGGAGAGGGATGGAACAGGGCAATCGGCCACCACGACCCTACCGCACACGC
AGAGATCATGGCACTGAGGCAGGGAGGCCTGGTCATGCAGAATTACCGCCTGTTCGATGCCACCCTGTAT
GTGACACTGGAGCCATGCGTGATGTGCGCAGGAGCAATGATCCACAGCAGGATCGGAAGAGTGGTGTTCG
GAGTGCGGGGCGCCAGGCACGGCGCAGCAGGCTCCCTGATGAATGTGCTGCACTACCCCGGCATAAAGCA
CCGGGTGGAGATCACAGAGGGAATCCTGGCAGACGAGTGCGCCGCCCTGCTGAGCCGTTTCTTTAGAATG
CCGAGACGGGTGTTCAAGGCCCAGAAGAAGGCACAGAGCTCCACCAACTCTGGAGGATCTAGCGGAGGAT
CCTCTGGCAGCGAGACACCAGGAACAAGCGAGTCAGCAACACCAGAGAGCAGTGGCGGCAGCAGCGGCGG
CAGCGACAAGAAGTACAGCATCGGCCTGGCCATCGGCACCAACTCTGTGGGCTGGGCCGTGATCACCGAC
GAGTACAAGGTGCCCAGCAAGAAATTCAAGGTGCTGGGCAACACCGACCGGCACAGCATCAAGAAGAACC
TGATCGGAGCCCTGCTGTTCGACAGCGGCGAAACAGCCGAGGCCACCCGGCTGAAGAGAACCGCCAGAAG
AAGATACACCAGACGGAAGAACCGGATCTGCTATCTGCAAGAGATCTTCAGCAACGAGATGGCCAAGGTG
GACGACAGCTTCTTCCACAGACTGGAAGAGTCCTTCCTGGTGGAAGAGGATAAGAAGCACGAGCGGCACC
CCATCTTCGGCAACATCGTGGACGAGGTGGCCTACCACGAGAAGTACCCCACCATCTACCACCTGAGAAA
GAAACTGGTGGACAGCACCGACAAGGCCGACCTGCGGCTGATCTATCTGGCCCTGGCCCACATGATCAAG
TTCCGGGGCCACTTCCTGATCGAGGGCGACCTGAACCCCGACAACAGCGACGTGGACAAGCTGTTCATCC
AGCTGGTGCAGACCTACAACCAGCTGTTCGAGGAAAACCCCATCAACGCCAGCGGCGTGGACGCCAAGGC
CATCCTGTCTGCCAGACTGAGCAAGAGCAGACGGCTGGAAAATCTGATCGCCCAGCTGCCCGGCGAAAAG
AAGAATGGCCTGTTCGGAAACCTGATTGCCCTGAGCCTGGGCCTGACCCCCAACTTCAAGAGCAACTTCG
ACCTGGCCGAGGATGCCAAACTGCAGCTGAGCAAGGACACCTACGACGACGACCTGGACAACCTGCTGGC
CCAGATCGGCGACCAGTACGCCGACCTGTT
Features (pLannotate 1.2.2; 16 found; start..end, strand, type, name):
   3353..3577    +  polyA_signal   bGH poly(A) signal: bovine growth hormone polyadenylation signal
   3581..3602    +  promoter       SV40 promoter (fragment): SV40 enhancer and early promoter
   3607..3623    +  misc_feature   MCS (fragment): pBluescript multiple cloning site
   3672..3688    -  protein_bind   lac operator: The lac repressor binds to the lac operator to inhibit transcription in E. coli. This inhibition can be relieved by adding lactose or isopropyl-β-D-thiogalactopyranoside (IPTG). lac repressor encoded by lacI
   3696..3726    -  promoter       lac promoter: promoter for the E. coli lac operon
   3741..3762    -  protein_bind   CAP binding site: CAP binding activates transcription in the presence of cAMP. E. coli catabolite activator protein
   3775..3867    -  CDS            lacI (fragment): lac repressor; lacI; The lac repressor binds to the lac operator to inhibit transcription in E. coli. This inhibition can be relieved by adding lactose or isopropyl-β-D-thiogalactopyranoside (IPTG).
   4050..4638    -  rep_origin     ori: high-copy-number ColE1/pMB1/pBR322/pUC origin of replication
   4809..5669    -  CDS            AmpR: β-lactamase; bla; confers resistance to ampicillin, carbenicillin, and related antibiotics
   5670..5774    -  promoter       AmpR promoter: bla
   5845..5889    -  misc_feature   bom (fragment): basis of mobility region from pBR322
   6044..6423    +  enhancer       CMV enhancer: human cytomegalovirus immediate early enhancer
   6424..6627    +  promoter       CMV promoter: human cytomegalovirus (CMV) immediate early promoter
   6669..6687    +  promoter       T7 promoter: promoter for bacteriophage T7 RNA polymerase
   6758..7240    +  CDS            tadA: TADA_ECOLI - Also known as yfhC. Experimental evidence at protein level: Swiss-Prot protein existence level 1. Catalyzes the deamination of adenosine to inosine at the wobble position 34 of tRNA(Arg2). Essential for cell viability. From Escherichia coli (strain K12).
   7355..3236    +  CDS            dCas9 (fragment) (across the origin): catalytically dead mutant of the Cas9 endonuclease from the Streptococcus pyogenes Type II CRISPR/Cas system RNA-guided DNA-binding protein that lacks endonuclease activity due to the D10A mutation in the RuvC catalytic domain and the N863A mutation in the HNH catalytic domain
