[The description below was written by a language model from this plasmid's Addgene catalogue record and pLannotate feature annotations shown in this document.]
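Description:
ABE-RA4.6 is a mammalian expression plasmid of about 8.2 kb that encodes an adenine base editor: an evolved variant of the E. coli tRNA adenosine deaminase TadA fused to the N-terminus of Streptococcus pyogenes Cas9 carrying the D10A nickase mutation. It is built on a pCMV backbone and is propagated in E. coli through a high-copy pBR322/pUC-type origin, with selection by ampicillin resistance (β-lactamase under its own promoter). Short remnants of lac regulatory elements, lacI, a multiple cloning site, an SV40 promoter and the pBR322 bom region are also detected. These appear to be backbone leftovers rather than functional parts of the design.

The roughly 4.8 kb fusion open reading frame is driven by the human cytomegalovirus immediate-early enhancer and promoter and terminated by the bovine growth hormone polyadenylation signal. A T7 promoter lies just upstream of the coding sequence and could support in vitro transcription. The TadA domain carries seventeen recorded substitutions (including P48A, R51H, I76F, A106V, D108G, H123Y, D147R and D167N) that define the RA4.6 variant. The automated annotation labels the Cas9 portion as a dCas9 fragment spanning the sequence origin, but the catalogue entry specifies only D10A, consistent with a nickase rather than a fully inactive enzyme. The gap between the TadA and Cas9 features presumably holds a linker, and any nuclear localisation signals are not annotated.

No guide RNA cassette appears in the feature table, so a guide would have to be supplied separately to direct A-to-G (A•T to G•C) conversion at target sites. The associated publication describes an adenine base editor variant with expanded sequence-context compatibility.
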