Addgene plasmid #208311: ABE-RA4.6
Purpose: Expresses ABE-RA4.6 in mammalian cells
Depositing lab: Weixin Tang. Depositing organization: University of Chicago. Publication: An adenine base editor variant expands context compatibility. Xiao YL, Wu Y, Tang W. Nat Biotechnol. 2024 Jan 2. doi: 10.1038/s41587-023-01994-3. PubMed 38168987.
Backbone
  Vector backbone: pCMV with a BR322 origin
  Backbone size w/o insert (bp): 3402
  Vector type: Mammalian Expression
Growth in bacteria
  Bacterial resistance: Ampicillin, 100 μg/mL
  Growth temperature: 37°C
  Growth strain: DH5alpha
  Copy number: High Copy
Gene/Insert
  Gene/Insert name: TadA-RA4.6-SpCas9 D10A
  Species: E. coli
  Insert size (bp): 4818
  Mutation: P48A, R51H, I76F, A106V, D108G, K110R, T111H, D119N, H123Y, M126I, N127K, D147R, R152P, Q154R, E155V, I156F, D167N
  Cloning method: Restriction Enzyme; 5′ cloning site Unknown (unknown if destroyed); 3′ cloning site Unknown (unknown if destroyed)
Terms and licenses: Academic/Nonprofit Terms; Industry Terms: Not Available to Industry
How to cite: ABE-RA4.6 was a gift from Weixin Tang (Addgene plasmid # 208311 ; http://n2t.net/addgene:208311 ; RRID:Addgene_208311)
